Addgene plasmid #117005: pFS_0414_pET30_MCS-BBaJ23100-LuxR-B0015term-pLux rR-Fluc-rrnBterm-pCat-tetR-Term-ptetA-Rluc-rrnBterm_FsRT-Cas1-Cas2_ARRAY2_FaqI
Purpose: Expresses FsRT-Cas1-Cas2 under pT7lac, Fluc under pLuxR and Rluc under ptetA promoter, encodes FsCRISPR array 2, compatible with SENECA acquisition readout
Depositing lab: Randall Platt. Depositing organization: ETH Zurich (Swiss Federal Institute of Technology). Publication: Transcriptional recording by CRISPR spacer acquisition from RNA. Schmidt F, Cherepkova MY, Platt RJ. Nature. 2018 Oct;562(7727):380-385. doi: 10.1038/s41586-018-0569-1. Epub 2018 Oct 3. PubMed 30283135.
Backbone
  Vector backbone: pET30b+
  Backbone manufacturer: Novagen
  Vector type: Bacterial Expression
Growth in bacteria
  Bacterial resistance: Kanamycin, 50 μg/mL
  Growth temperature: 37°C
  Growth strain: Stbl3
  Copy number: Low Copy
Gene/Insert
  Gene/Insert name: Fusicatenibacter saccharivorans RT-Cas1-Cas2
  Species: Synthetic
  Promoter: T7
  Cloning method: Restriction Enzyme; 5′ cloning site Unknown (unknown if destroyed); 3′ cloning site Unknown (unknown if destroyed)
  Sequencing primers: 5′ T7; 3′ T7-term
Terms and licenses: Academic/Nonprofit Terms; Industry Terms: Not Available to Industry
Depositor comments: Please see the annotated GenBank file and the additional image file for the location of specific features in the sequence of this plasmid.
How to cite: pFS_0414_pET30_MCS-BBaJ23100-LuxR-B0015term-pLux rR-Fluc-rrnBterm-pCat-tetR-Term-ptetA-Rluc-rrnBterm_FsRT-Cas1-Cas2_ARRAY2_FaqI was a gift from Randall Platt (Addgene plasmid # 117005 ; http://n2t.net/addgene:117005 ; RRID:Addgene_117005)
