[The description below was written by a language model from this plasmid's Addgene catalogue record and pLannotate feature annotations shown in this document.]
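Description:
pFS_0414 is a 12.1 kb bacterial expression plasmid built on the Novagen pET30b+ backbone. It carries a kanamycin resistance gene (aph(3')-Ia), a ColE1/pBR322-type origin with the bom site and the rop gene, which keeps copy number low, and a fragment of the M13/f1 origin. The backbone lacI gene supplies lac repressor. The main payload is the Fusicatenibacter saccharivorans RT-Cas1–Cas2 spacer acquisition module, placed behind a T7 promoter with a lac operator and the T7 gene 10 ribosome binding site, so expression depends on T7 RNA polymerase and is IPTG-inducible. The automated annotation leaves the roughly 1.9 kb after that RBS unlabelled, which is presumably where RT-Cas1 lies. It detects a second RBS and a Cas2-like coding region just upstream of the T7 terminator. The catalogue entry also states that the plasmid encodes FsCRISPR array 2, which the feature table does not annotate.

Upstream of the T7 cassette sit two independently inducible reporter circuits. A constitutive Anderson-family promoter (BBa_J23100 according to the plasmid name) drives luxR from Aliivibrio fischeri. LuxR binds the acyl-homoserine lactone autoinducer and activates the pLux promoter controlling firefly luciferase. A cat promoter drives tetR, which represses the tetO-containing ptetA promoter controlling Renilla luciferase until a tetracycline-class inducer is added. Each unit is insulated by rrnB T1 and T7Te terminators.

The construct was made for transcriptional recording, in which RT-Cas1–Cas2 acquires spacers from cellular RNA into the CRISPR array. The two inducible luciferase transcripts give defined, tunable RNA inputs. The design is compatible with the SENECA method for reading out newly acquired spacers, for which the FaqI element in the name is presumably relevant.
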