Features (pLannotate 1.2.2; 34 found; start..end, strand, type, name):
      5..118     +  rep_origin     M13 ori (fragment): M13 bacteriophage origin of replication; arrow indicates direction of (+) strand synthesis
    144..201     +  promoter       AmpR promoter (fragment): bla
    210..1025    -  CDS            KanR: aminoglycoside phosphotransferase; aph(3')-Ia; confers resistance to kanamycin in bacteria or G418 (Geneticin®) in eukaryotes
   1147..1735    +  rep_origin     ori: high-copy-number ColE1/pMB1/pBR322/pUC origin of replication
   1921..2060    -  misc_feature   bom: basis of mobility region from pBR322
   2162..2353    -  CDS            rop: Rop protein, which maintains plasmids at low copy number; rop
   2370..2750    +  CDS            YPB1_ECOLX: Protein predicted: Swiss-Prot protein existence level 4. From Escherichia coli.
   2822..3113    -  CDS            TcR (fragment): tetracycline efflux protein; tet; confers resistance to tetracycline
   3128..3149    -  protein_bind   CAP binding site: CAP binding activates transcription in the presence of cAMP. E. coli catabolite activator protein
   3162..4244    -  CDS            lacI: lac repressor; lacI; The lac repressor binds to the lac operator to inhibit transcription in E. coli. This inhibition can be relieved by adding lactose or isopropyl-β-D-thiogalactopyranoside (IPTG).
   4245..4322    -  promoter       lacI promoter: lacI
   4330..4425    -  CDS            TcR (fragment): tetracycline efflux protein; tet; confers resistance to tetracycline
   4453..4477    +  promoter       J23119(SpeI) promoter (fragment): bacterial promoter (Registry of Standard Biological Parts BBa J23119) modified to end with an SpeI site
   4514..5263    +  CDS            luxR: LUXR_ALIFS - Experimental evidence at protein level: Swiss-Prot protein existence level 1. Transcriptional activator of the bioluminescence operon. Binds to the OHHL autoinducer. From Aliivibrio fischeri (Vibrio fischeri).
   5286..5357    +  terminator     rrnB T1 terminator: transcription terminator T1 from the E. coli rrnB gene
   5373..5400    +  terminator     T7Te terminator: phage T7 early transcription terminator
   5483..7135    +  CDS            luciferase: firefly luciferase; luc+; enhanced luc+ version of the luciferase gene
   7152..7238    +  terminator     rrnB T1 terminator: Escherichia coli rrnB; transcription terminator T1 from the E. coli rrnB gene
   7267..7302    +  promoter       cat promoter (fragment): promoter of the E. coli cat gene encoding chloramphenicol acetyltransferase
   7331..7951    +  CDS            tetR: TETR2_ECOLX - Experimental evidence at protein level: Swiss-Prot protein existence level 1. TetR is the repressor of the tetracycline resistance element; its N-terminal region forms a helix-turn-helix structure and binds DNA. Binding of tetracycline to TetR reduces the repressor affinity for the tetracycline resistance gene (tetA) promoter operator sites. From Escherichia coli.
   7999..8070    +  terminator     rrnB T1 terminator: transcription terminator T1 from the E. coli rrnB gene
   8086..8113    +  terminator     T7Te terminator: phage T7 early transcription terminator
   8128..8146    +  protein_bind   tet operator: tetO; bacterial operator O2 for the tetR and tetA genes tetracycline repressor TetR
   8152..8171    +  promoter       H1-2O2 promoter (fragment): doxycycline-inducible variant of the human H1 RNA promoter (Henriksen et al., 2007)
   8190..9125    +  CDS            hRluc: Renilla luciferase human codon-optimized
   9147..9233    +  terminator     rrnB T1 terminator: Escherichia coli rrnB; transcription terminator T1 from the E. coli rrnB gene
   9242..9432    -  CDS            TcR (fragment): tetracycline efflux protein; tet; confers resistance to tetracycline
   9458..9476    +  promoter       T7 promoter: promoter for bacteriophage T7 RNA polymerase
   9477..9501    +  protein_bind   lac operator: The lac repressor binds to the lac operator to inhibit transcription in E. coli. This inhibition can be relieved by adding lactose or isopropyl-β-D-thiogalactopyranoside (IPTG). lac repressor encoded by lacI
   9516..9538    +  RBS            RBS: efficient ribosome binding site from bacteriophage T7 gene 10 (Olins and Rangwala, 1989)
  11451..11468   +  RBS            RBS (fragment): efficient ribosome binding site from bacteriophage T7 gene 10 (Olins and Rangwala, 1989)
  11476..11709   +  CDS            cas2 (fragment): CAS2_THEMA - Experimental evidence at protein level: Swiss-Prot protein existence level 1. CRISPR (clustered regularly interspaced short palindromic repeat), is an adaptive immune system that provides protection against mobile genetic elements (viruses, transposable elements and conjugative plasmids). CRISPR clusters contain sequences complementary to antecedent mobile elements and target invading nucleic acids. CRISPR clusters are transcribed and processed into CRISPR RNA (crRNA). Involved in the integration of spacer DNA into the CRISPR cassette (By similarity). Functions as a ssRNA-specific
  11748..11797   +  CDS            SET1 (fragment): solubility-enhancement tag derived from T7 phage gene 10B
  11805..11852   +  terminator     T7 terminator: transcription terminator for bacteriophage T7 RNA polymerase
>Addgene plasmid #117005 | pFS_0414_pET30_MCS-BBaJ23100-LuxR-B0015term-pLux rR-Fluc-rrnBterm-pCat-tetR-Term-ptetA-Rluc-rrnBterm_FsRT-Cas1-Cas2_ARRAY2_FaqI | addgene full sequence | sequence record 227039 | Addgene NGS Result
GGCCGCTATTCTTTTGATTTATAAGGGATTTTGCCGATTTCGGCCTATTGGTTAAAAAATGAGCTGATTT
AACAAAAATTTAACGCGAATTTTAACAAAATATTAACGCTTACAATTTAGGTGGCACTTTTCGGGGAAAT
GTGCGCGGAACCCCTATTTGTTTATTTTTCTAAATACATTCAAATATGTATCCGCTCATGAATTAATTCT
TAGAAAAACTCATCGAGCATCAAATGAAACTGCAATTTATTCATATCAGGATTATCAATACCATATTTTT
GAAAAAGCCGTTTCTGTAATGAAGGAGAAAACTCACCGAGGCAGTTCCATAGGATGGCAAGATCCTGGTA
TCGGTCTGCGATTCCGACTCGTCCAACATCAATACAACCTATTAATTTCCCCTCGTCAAAAATAAGGTTA
TCAAGTGAGAAATCACCATGAGTGACGACTGAATCCGGTGAGAATGGCAAAAGTTTATGCATTTCTTTCC
AGACTTGTTCAACAGGCCAGCCATTACGCTCGTCATCAAAATCACTCGCATCAACCAAACCGTTATTCAT
TCGTGATTGCGCCTGAGCGAGACGAAATACGCGATCGCTGTTAAAAGGACAATTACAAACAGGAATCGAA
TGCAACCGGCGCAGGAACACTGCCAGCGCATCAACAATATTTTCACCTGAATCAGGATATTCTTCTAATA
CCTGGAATGCTGTTTTCCCGGGGATCGCAGTGGTGAGTAACCATGCATCATCAGGAGTACGGATAAAATG
CTTGATGGTCGGAAGAGGCATAAATTCCGTCAGCCAGTTTAGTCTGACCATCTCATCTGTAACATCATTG
GCAACGCTACCTTTGCCATGTTTCAGAAACAACTCTGGCGCATCGGGCTTCCCATACAATCGATAGATTG
TCGCACCTGATTGCCCGACATTATCGCGAGCCCATTTATACCCATATAAATCAGCATCCATGTTGGAATT
TAATCGCGGCCTAGAGCAAGACGTTTCCCGTTGAATATGGCTCATAACACCCCTTGTATTACTGTTTATG
TAAGCAGACAGTTTTATTGTTCATGACCAAAATCCCTTAACGTGAGTTTTCGTTCCACTGAGCGTCAGAC
CCCGTAGAAAAGATCAAAGGATCTTCTTGAGATCCTTTTTTTCTGCGCGTAATCTGCTGCTTGCAAACAA
AAAAACCACCGCTACCAGCGGTGGTTTGTTTGCCGGATCAAGAGCTACCAACTCTTTTTCCGAAGGTAAC
TGGCTTCAGCAGAGCGCAGATACCAAATACTGTCCTTCTAGTGTAGCCGTAGTTAGGCCACCACTTCAAG
AACTCTGTAGCACCGCCTACATACCTCGCTCTGCTAATCCTGTTACCAGTGGCTGCTGCCAGTGGCGATA
AGTCGTGTCTTACCGGGTTGGACTCAAGACGATAGTTACCGGATAAGGCGCAGCGGTCGGGCTGAACGGG
GGGTTCGTGCACACAGCCCAGCTTGGAGCGAACGACCTACACCGAACTGAGATACCTACAGCGTGAGCTA
TGAGAAAGCGCCACGCTTCCCGAAGGGAGAAAGGCGGACAGGTATCCGGTAAGCGGCAGGGTCGGAACAG
GAGAGCGCACGAGGGAGCTTCCAGGGGGAAACGCCTGGTATCTTTATAGTCCTGTCGGGTTTCGCCACCT
CTGACTTGAGCGTCGATTTTTGTGATGCTCGTCAGGGGGGCGGAGCCTATGGAAAAACGCCAGCAACGCG
GCCTTTTTACGGTTCCTGGTCTTTTGCTGGCCTTTTGCTCACATGTTCTTTCCTGCGTTATCCCCTGATT
CTGTGGATAACCGTATTACCGCCTTTGAGTGAGCTGATACCGCTCGCCGCAGCCGAACGACCGAGCGCAG
CGAGTCAGTGAGCGAGGAAGCGGAAGAGCGCCTGATGCGGTATTTTCTCCTTACGCATCTGTGCGGTATT
TCACACCGCAATGGTGCACTCTCAGTACAATCTGCTCTGATGCCGCATAGTTAAGCCAGTATACACTCCG
CTATCGCTACGTGACTGGGTCATGGCTGCGCCCCGACACCCGCCAACACCCGCTGACGCGCCCTGACGGG
CTTGTCTGCTCCCGGCATCCGCTTACAGACAAGCTGTGACCGTCTCCGGGAGCTGCATGTGTCAGAGGTT
TTCACCGTCATCACCGAAACGCGCGAGGCAGCTGCGGTAAAGCTCATCAGCGTGGTCGTGAAGCGATTCA
CAGATGTCTGCCTGTTCATCCGCGTCCAGCTCGTTGAGTTTCTCCAGAAGCGTTAATGTCTGGCTTCTGA
TAAAGCGGGCCATGTTAAGGGCGGTTTTTTCCTGTTTGGTCACTGATGCCTCCGTGTAAGGGGGATTTCT
GTTCATGGGGGTAATGATACCGATGAAACGAGAGAGGATGCTCACGATACGGGTTACTGATGATGAACAT
GCCCGGTTACTGGAACGTTGTGAGGGTAAACAACTGGCGGTATGGATGCGGCGGGACCAGAGAAAAATCA
CTCAGGGTCAATGCCAGCGCTTCGTTAATACAGATGTAGGTGTTCCACAGGGTAGCCAGCAGCATCCTGC
GATGCAGATCCGGAACATAATGGTGCAGGGCGCTGACTTCCGCGTTTCCAGACTTTACGAAACACGGAAA
CCGAAGATCATTCATGTTGTTGCTCAGGTCGCAGACGTTTTGCAGCAGCAGTCGCTTCACGTTCGCTCGC
GTATCGGTGATTCATTCTGCTAACCAGTAAGGCAACCCCGCCAGCCTAGCCGGGTCCTCAACGACAGGAG
CACGATCATGCGCACCCGTGGGGCCGCCATGCCGGCGATAATGGCCTGCTTCTCGCCGAAACGTTTGGTG
GCGGGACCAGTGACGAAGGCTTGAGCGAGGGCGTGCAAGATTCCGAATACCGCAAGCGACAGGCCGATCA
TCGTCGCGCTCCAGCGAAAGCGGTCCTCGCCGAAAATGACCCAGAGCGCTGCCGGCACCTGTCCTACGAG
TTGCATGATAAAGAAGATAGTCATAAGTGCGGCGACGATAGTCATGCCCCGCGCCCACCGGAAGGAGCTG
ACTGGGTTGAAGGCTCTCAAGGGCATCGGTCGAGATCCCGGTGCCTAATGAGTGAGCTAACTTACATTAA
TTGCGTTGCGCTCACTGCCCGCTTTCCAGTCGGGAAACCTGTCGTGCCAGCTGCATTAATGAATCGGCCA
ACGCGCGGGGAGAGGCGGTTTGCGTATTGGGCGCCAGGGTGGTTTTTCTTTTCACCAGTGAGACGGGCAA
CAGCTGATTGCCCTTCACCGCCTGGCCCTGAGAGAGTTGCAGCAAGCGGTCCACGCTGGTTTGCCCCAGC
AGGCGAAAATCCTGTTTGATGGTGGTTAACGGCGGGATATAACATGAGCTATCTTCGGTATCGTCGTATC
CCACTACCGAGATGTCCGCACCAACGCGCAGCCCGGACTCGGTAATGGCGCGCATTGCGCCCAGCGCCAT
CTGATCGTTGGCAACCAGCATCGCAGTGGGAACGATGCCCTCATTCAGCATTTGCATGGTTTGTTGAAAA
CCGGACATGGCACTCCAGTCGCCTTCCCGTTCCGCTATCGGCTGAATTTGATTGCGAGTGAGATATTTAT
GCCAGCCAGCCAGACGCAGACGCGCCGAGACAGAACTTAATGGGCCCGCTAACAGCGCGATTTGCTGGTG
ACCCAATGCGACCAGATGCTCCACGCCCAGTCGCGTACCATCTTCATGGGAGAAAATAATACTGTTGATG
GGTGTCTGGTCAGAGACATCAAGAAATAACGCCGGAACATTAGTGCAGGCAGCTTCCACAGCAATGGCAT
CCTGGTCATCCAGCGGATAGTTAATGATCAGCCCACTGACGCGTTGCGCGAGAAGATTGTGCACCGCCGC
TTTACAGGCTTCGACGCCGCTTCGTTCTACCATCGACACCACCACGCTGGCACCCAGTTGATCGGCGCGA
GATTTAATCGCCGCGACAATTTGCGACGGCGCGTGCAGGGCCAGACTGGAGGTGGCAACGCCAATCAGCA
ACGACTGTTTGCCCGCCAGTTGTTGTGCCACGCGGTTGGGAATGTAATTCAGCTCCGCCATCGCCGCTTC
CACTTTTTCCCGCGTTTTCGCAGAAACGTGGCTGGCCTGGTTCACCACGCGGGAAACGGTCTGATAAGAG
ACACCGGCATACTCTGCGACATCGTATAACGTTACTGGTTTCACATTCACCACCCTGAATTGACTCTCTT
CCGGGCGCTATCATGCCATACCGCGAAAGGTTTTGCGCCATTCGATGGTGTCCGGGATCTCGACGCTCTC
CCTTATGCGACTCCTGCATTAGGAAGCAGCCCAGTAGTAGGTTGAGGCCGTTGAGCACCGCCGCCGCAAG
GAATGGTGCATGCAACTAGTATACAGTGACTCTTGGCGCGCCTTGACGGCTAGCTCAGTCCTAGGTACAG
TGCTAGCTACTAGAGAAAGAGGAGAAATACTAGATGAAAAACATAAATGCCGACGACACATACAGAATAA
TTAATAAAATTAAAGCTTGTAGAAGCAATAATGATATTAATCAATGCTTATCTGATATGACTAAAATGGT
ACATTGTGAATATTATTTACTCGCGATCATTTATCCTCATTCTATGGTTAAATCTGATATTTCAATCCTA
GATAATTACCCTAAAAAATGGAGGCAATATTATGATGACGCTAATTTAATAAAATATGATCCTATAGTAG
ATTATTCTAACTCCAATCATTCACCAATTAATTGGAATATATTTGAAAACAATGCTGTAAATAAAAAATC
TCCAAATGTAATTAAAGAAGCGAAAACATCAGGTCTTATCACTGGGTTTAGTTTCCCTATTCATACGGCT
AACAATGGCTTCGGAATGCTTAGTTTTGCACATTCAGAAAAAGACAACTATATAGATAGTTTATTTTTAC
ATGCGTGTATGAACATACCATTAATTGTTCCTTCTCTAGTTGATAATTATCGAAAAATAAATATAGCAAA
TAATAAATCAAACAACGATTTAACCAAAAGAGAAAAAGAATGTTTAGCGTGGGCATGCGAAGGAAAAAGC
TCTTGGGATATTTCAAAAATATTAGGTTGCAGTGAGCGTACTGTCACTTTCCATTTAACCAATGCGCAAA
TGAAACTCAATACAACAAACCGCTGCCAAAGTATTTCTAAAGCAATTTTAACAGGAGCAATTGATTGCCC
ATACTTTAAAAATTAATAATACTAGAGCCAGGCATCAAATAAAACGAAAGGCTCAGTCGAAAGACTGGGC
CTTTCGTTTTATCTGTTGTTTGTCGGTGAACGCTCTCTACTAGAGTCACACTGGCTCACCTTCGGGTGGG
CCTTTCTGCGTTTATAATTAAAGGCATGAATTCACCTGTAGGATCGTACAGGTTTACGCAAGAAAATGGT
TTGTTATAGTCGAATAAATACTATGGAAGATGCCAAAAACATAAAGAAAGGCCCGGCGCCATTCTATCCG
CTGGAAGATGGAACCGCTGGAGAGCAACTGCATAAGGCTATGAAGAGATACGCCCTGGTTCCTGGAACAA
TTGCTTTTACAGATGCACATATCGAGGTGGACATCACTTACGCTGAGTACTTCGAAATGTCCGTTCGGTT
GGCAGAAGCTATGAAACGATATGGGCTGAATACAAATCACAGAATCGTCGTATGCAGTGAAAACTCTCTT
CAATTCTTTATGCCGGTGTTGGGCGCGTTATTTATCGGAGTTGCAGTTGCGCCCGCGAACGACATTTATA
ATGAACGTGAATTGCTCAACAGTATGGGCATTTCGCAGCCTACCGTGGTGTTCGTTTCCAAAAAGGGGTT
GCAAAAAATTTTGAACGTGCAAAAAAAGCTCCCAATCATCCAAAAAATTATTATCATGGATTCTAAAACG
GATTACCAGGGATTTCAGTCGATGTACACGTTCGTCACATCTCATCTACCTCCCGGTTTTAATGAATACG
ATTTTGTGCCAGAGTCCTTCGATAGGGACAAGACAATTGCACTGATCATGAACTCCTCTGGATCTACTGG
TCTGCCTAAAGGTGTCGCTCTGCCTCATAGAACTGCCTGCGTGAGATTCTCGCATGCCAGAGATCCTATT
TTTGGCAATCAAATCATTCCGGATACTGCGATTTTAAGTGTTGTTCCATTCCATCACGGTTTTGGAATGT
TTACTACACTCGGATATTTGATATGTGGATTTCGAGTCGTCTTAATGTATAGATTTGAAGAAGAGCTGTT
TCTGAGGAGCCTTCAGGATTACAAGATTCAAAGTGCGCTGCTGGTGCCAACCCTATTCTCCTTCTTCGCC
AAAAGCACTCTGATTGACAAATACGATTTATCTAATTTACACGAAATTGCTTCTGGTGGCGCTCCCCTCT
CTAAGGAAGTCGGGGAAGCGGTTGCCAAGAGGTTCCATCTGCCAGGTATCAGGCAAGGATATGGGCTCAC
TGAGACTACATCAGCTATTCTGATTACACCCGAGGGGGATGATAAACCGGGCGCGGTCGGTAAAGTTGTT
CCATTTTTTGAAGCGAAGGTTGTGGATCTGGATACCGGGAAAACGCTGGGCGTTAATCAAAGAGGCGAAC
TGTGTGTGAGAGGTCCTATGATTATGTCCGGTTATGTAAACAATCCGGAAGCGACCAACGCCTTGATTGA
CAAGGATGGATGGCTACATTCTGGAGACATAGCTTACTGGGACGAAGACGAACACTTCTTCATCGTTGAC
CGCCTGAAGTCTCTGATTAAGTACAAAGGCTATCAGGTGGCTCCCGCTGAATTGGAATCCATCTTGCTCC
AACACCCCAACATCTTCGACGCAGGTGTCGCAGGTCTTCCCGACGATGACGCCGGTGAACTTCCCGCCGC
CGTTGTTGTTTTGGAGCACGGAAAGACGATGACGGAAAAAGAGATCGTGGATTACGTCGCCAGTCAAGTA
ACAACCGCGAAAAAGTTGCGCGGAGGAGTTGTGTTTGTGGACGAAGTACCGAAAGGTCTTACCGGAAAAC
TCGACGCAAGAAAAATCAGAGAGATCCTCATAAAGGCCAAGAAGGGCGGAAAGATCGCCGTGTAATGACG
ATTAAAGGCATCAAATAAAACGAAAGGCTCAGTCGAAAGACTGGGCCTTTCGTTTTATCTGTTGTTTGTC
GGTGAACGCTCTCCTGAGTAGGACAAATCCGCCGCCCTAGACAGCTGGGGTCGACTGGCACGTAAGAGGT
TCCAACTTTCACCATAATGAAACATACTAGAGAAAGAGGAGAAATACTAGATGTCCAGATTAGATAAAAG
TAAAGTGATTAACAGCGCATTAGAGCTGCTTAATGAGGTCGGAATCGAAGGTTTAACAACCCGTAAACTC
GCCCAGAAGCTAGGTGTAGAGCAGCCTACATTGTATTGGCATGTAAAAAATAAGCGGGCTTTGCTCGACG
CCTTAGCCATTGAGATGTTAGATAGGCACCATACTCACTTTTGCCCTTTAGAAGGGGAAAGCTGGCAAGA
TTTTTTACGTAATAACGCTAAAAGTTTTAGATGTGCTTTACTAAGTCATCGCGATGGAGCAAAAGTACAT
TTAGGTACACGGCCTACAGAAAAACAGTATGAAACTCTCGAAAATCAATTAGCCTTTTTATGCCAACAAG
GTTTTTCACTAGAGAATGCATTATATGCACTCAGCGCTGTGGGGCATTTTACTTTAGGTTGCGTATTGGA
AGATCAAGAGCATCAAGTCGCTAAAGAAGAAAGGGAAACACCTACTACTGATAGTATGCCGCCATTATTA
CGACAAGCTATCGAATTATTTGATCACCAAGGTGCAGAGCCAGCCTTCTTATTCGGCCTTGAATTGATCA
TATGCGGATTAGAAAAACAACTTAAATGTGAAAGTGGGTCCTAATAACACTGATAGTGCTAGTGTAGATC
ACTACTAGAGCCAGGCATCAAATAAAACGAAAGGCTCAGTCGAAAGACTGGGCCTTTCGTTTTATCTGTT
GTTTGTCGGTGAACGCTCTCTACTAGAGTCACACTGGCTCACCTTCGGGTGGGCCTTTCTGCGTTTATAT
ACTAGAGTCCCTATCAGTGATAGAGATTGACATCCCTATCAGTGATAGAGATACTGAGCACTACTAGAGA
TGGCTTCCAAGGTGTACGACCCCGAGCAACGCAAACGCATGATCACTGGGCCTCAGTGGTGGGCTCGCTG
CAAGCAAATGAACGTGCTGGACTCCTTCATCAACTACTATGATTCCGAGAAGCACGCCGAGAACGCCGTG
ATTTTTCTGCATGGTAACGCTGCCTCCAGCTACCTGTGGAGGCACGTCGTGCCTCACATCGAGCCCGTGG
CTAGATGCATCATCCCTGATCTGATCGGAATGGGTAAGTCCGGCAAGAGCGGGAATGGCTCATATCGCCT
CCTGGATCACTACAAGTACCTCACCGCTTGGTTCGAGCTGCTGAACCTTCCAAAGAAAATCATCTTTGTG
GGCCACGACTGGGGGGCTTGTCTGGCCTTTCACTACTCCTACGAGCACCAAGACAAGATCAAGGCCATCG
TCCATGCTGAGAGTGTCGTGGACGTGATCGAGTCCTGGGACGAGTGGCCTGACATCGAGGAGGATATCGC
CCTGATCAAGAGCGAAGAGGGCGAGAAAATGGTGCTTGAGAATAACTTCTTCGTCGAGACCATGCTCCCA
AGCAAGATCATGCGGAAACTGGAGCCTGAGGAGTTCGCTGCCTACCTGGAGCCATTCAAGGAGAAGGGCG
AGGTTAGACGGCCTACCCTCTCCTGGCCTCGCGAGATCCCTCTCGTTAAGGGAGGCAAGCCCGACGTCGT
CCAGATTGTCCGCAACTACAACGCCTACCTTCGGGCCAGCGACGATCTGCCTAAGATGTTCATCGAGTCC
GACCCTGGGTTCTTTTCCAACGCTATTGTCGAGGGAGCTAAGAAGTTCCCTAACACCGAGTTCGTGAAGG
TGAAGGGCCTCCACTTCAGCCAGGAGGACGCTCCAGATGAAATGGGTAAGTACATCAAGAGCTTCGTGGA
GCGCGTGCTGAAGAACGAGCAGTAATGAGATCGGATCTCCAGGCATCAAATAAAACGAAAGGCTCAGTCG
AAAGACTGGGCCTTTCGTTTTATCTGTTGTTTGTCGGTGAACGCTCTCCTGAGTAGGACAAATCCGGATC
CCATGCAAGGAGATGGCGCCCAACAGTCCCCCGGCCACGGGGCCTGCCACCATACCCACGCCGAAACAAG
CGCTCATGAGCCCGAAGTGGCGAGCCCGATCTTCCCCATCGGTGATGTCGGCGATATAGGCGCCAGCAAC
CGCACCTGTGGCGCCGGTGATGCCGGCCACGATGCGTCCGGCGTAGAGGATCGAGATCGATCTCGATCCC
GCGAAATTAATACGACTCACTATAGGGGAATTGTGAGCGGATAACAATTCCCCTCTAGAAATAATTTTGT
TTAACTTTAAGAAGGAGATATACATATGTTCACTATAGACGAGATGCTATCAAAGAACAACCAAAGATTG
GCTTTCGAGCACTTCGCTACTAAGAACGACGGATGTGGCCCTGATGGTATGCACGTATCTGAGCTGGAGA
AATATTGGCGTATGAATCACGATCAGATCATCTCCGACTTGAAGAACCAAGAGTACCAACCCGGCATTAT
TTTGATTAGAGAACACATGAACAAAACAGGTAAGAGAAGGAACATTGCATCTCTCAACGTGATCGACAGG
TTCATAACTCGACTGCTGTCGCAAAAGTTGAATAGATACTTAGCCCCCATTTTCTGCGAGAACTCATACG
CTTACCAAGACTCAAAAGGGGTGATGCCCGCCGTACTAAAAGCCAAGGAGTACGTCGAGTTGGGTATGAG
ACACGTTATCGAGATAGACCTCAAGAATTACTTCGACACGATCCCGTTAGAGAACTTAATCCCAGAGATC
GAGCGTTACATAACAGATGAGGCAGTGCTGCACTTGATTAAACAGTACTTATTCTGTGACATCTCGTTCG
AGGGTAAGATATCACGTAAAACTCAAGGGATCGTTCAGGGTAACGCAATTTCCCCAATACTATCCAACCT
CTACCTGAACGACTTCGACAAGGAGCTGGACGAGTCGAAGCTGTGCTGGATCAGATACGCCGACAACATA
TACATCTATATGGACAGCTACGAGAAGGCCCTACTGGTTTATTCCGAGCTTACCGAGAGACTTGAGAGAA
GGAAATTAACCGTTAACAAGGAGAAATCAGGGGTGTTTGATGTTAGTACCCGTTCTATACTAGGTTACGA
CATCCTGATCAGAAACAAGAAGGTTGACGTGCGTAAACACATCTACAAGTCTGTTAACCAGTACTCCAAC
TGGCACGACTCTCGATTGGAGTTCATCAACGGTCGTTACCACATCACTTCCGACGGTATCCTCAATAGAC
AAGACTTCGGTCTACTGTTCGAGAATGAGCAGAAGAAGCACTACATACCTGTTGAGGTTTCTGACCAGTT
GAATATTTACGGAAACGTTACGCTCGCCAGCAACGTTCTTCAATCATTCTCCAACCGAGAGATCAAAGTG
TCCTTCTTCGACAAGTACGGGAGACTTATTGGATCTTTCCTGCCCGAGAAAACTAAGAAAAGCGCCGAGA
TAATACTGGTTCAGTCTAAGAACTACCTTAACGAGGACGTTAGGATGGACACGGCCCGACGTATGGAGAT
CGCCGGTTTGCATAACATCAGAGCCAACCTCAGATACTACGACAAGAAGCACAAAGGTGACTTTAAGGAA
AAGGTAGACGCCATTTCTGGCTATATTGACGCCCTCAATAGAGCACCATCCGTGAACGACATGATGCTCT
TAGAGGCTAAAGCTCGTCAGCTGTACTACACATGCTTCAACCAGATCTTAGAGACATCCGACTTTCAGTT
CGAGAAGCGTACCAAGCGACCACCAAAAGACGCCATCAACGCCTGTATTTCATTCGGCAACACATTACTG
TACAACTTGTTTGTGAATATCATTTGGAAGAAGGGACTTGATCCAAGGTTCGGGGTTGTTCACGCCAGCA
ACAAGCGTAATCAGTCCCTTAACCTGGATTTTGCTGACATCTTCAAGCCTATAGTCATAGATAGGATCAT
CTTCACAATGATCAACAAGAAGATGCTGACCTTGTTGACGGACTTCGAGACTTCTAACCAGGGAGTTTAC
CTTTCCCGAGAGGGGAAGAACATCTTCTTGCAGATGTACGAAGAAAAGCTCAAATCCAGAATCACTATCA
AGGGAAAGGAGATGAGTTACTATCAGTTGCTAGAATCAGAGGTGCAGAACTACAAGAACTTCATCCTGAC
CGGCGAGACATACAAGCCGTACAAGTACTACTAGCGTACGTTAACTTTAAGAAGGAGAACTTAAGATGTA
TGTCATTCTAGTTTACGACATTCACCAGAAGCGAGTAGGTAAGGCTCTAAAGATTTGTAGGAAGTACCTG
ATCCACATCCAGAAGTCAGTTTTCGAAGGCAACATAACGGAGAGTAAGCTAAAGGCCTTAAAAGAGGAGC
TGGGGCACCTGATCGACACTCAGATGGACTCGGTAATTATCTACCACCTGGACTCCGTGAAGTACACTAA
GAAGGAGCAGATCGGCATCGTCCAATCGACATCCAATGTCATTTGACTCGAGATCCGGCTGCTAACAAAG
CCCGAAAGGAAGCTGAGTTGGCTGCTGCCACCGCTGAGCAATAACTAGCATAACCCCTTGGGGCCTCTAA
ACGGGTCTTGAGGGGTTTTTTGCTGAAAGGAGGAACTATATCCGGATACCAGGTGCGGGGAAGCTTATGT
TCCATAGCAAAAAGTCGGTCAGTCTCGTGGCTGAAATCATGAGTTCCACAAAATGGCTGAAATTCAAGGA
AAATCAGGAATCTCAGAAAAACGATCGACCGACTTTTTCGATAAAATGGTTGCAAAAATGAGAAAAATCT
GATTTAATAGAATCTGAAAACAGCGGAAATGCTGTTGTCGTACTTTACCTAAAAGGAATTGAAACGTCCC
GC
